>Addgene plasmid #105388 | pJOG577 | addgene full sequence | sequence record 206387 | Addgene NGS Result
GTTACCGGATAAGGCGCAGCGGTCGGGCTGAACGGGGGGTTCGTGCACACAGCCCAGCTTGGAGCGAACG
ACCTACACCGAACTGAGATACCTACAGCGTGAGCTATGAGAAAGCGCCACGCTTCCCGAAGGGAGAAAGG
CGGACAGGTATCCGGTAAGCGGCAGGGTCGGAACAGGAGAGCGCACGAGGGAGCTTCCAGGGGGAAACGC
CTGGTATCTTTATAGTCCTGTCGGGTTTCGCCACCTCTGACTTGAGCGTCGATTTTTGTGATGCTCGTCA
GGGGGGCGGAGCCTATGGAAAAACGCCAGCAACGCGGCCTTTTTACGGTTCCTGGCCTTTTGCTGGCCTT
TTGCTCACATGTTCTTTCCTGCGTTATCCCCTGATTCTGTGGATAACCGTATTACCGCCTTTGAGTGAGC
TGATACCGCTCGCCGCAGCCGAACGACCGAGCGCAGCGAGTCAGTGAGCGAGGAAGCGGAAGAGCGCCCA
ATACGCAAACCGCCTCTCCCCGCGCGTTGGCCGATTCATTAATCACTCTGTGGTCTCAGGAGCAGCATTA
AGGCACATCAGAGATTTTTTGGGTGTTAAGTTTGTCATGAAACCTGATGCCTCCACAGGAACTGTCAATC
TCATGTGTCTTGGCTCTGGTTTTCAGAATTTATCCAGAAAAGTATCATGATAAATTAATGGTGTCTGTGT
TTGGTGGCTTAGAGTGACGGCTAGATCAACATCTTTGGGATGCCTTGTGGAGTGAAATCAAGCATACTTT
ATCATAGGCGAAATTTTTTGTTGTGGTTTGCTGCTTGTAATGAGAGAGTGATATAGGAAGCAAATGTGGA
GATCACATTTGCTCATCTCCTTGTTGCGTTGAAACTTTTGGTGTCAAGAGTTCTAATTCACATGTATTTG
AAGATTCCTCATATGCTGCTTTTGTTTCTAATTATTTTTTCTAGTAAGAAAACATTTGTTCCTGAGTTTC
CAACTAGAAAAAAATATCAAGTAAAATAGAATTCAATCATTTCCCTTACCAACGCTTGGTACTGCCAACC
GCAACAAAGAATTAATGCAAAACAACAGTCTATTAATATCAACCTAGACTAAACTCCTTAGTTTTACTTT
GAAATGCGAATGATACATGACACATTAGATTGTACTTGCTTTTTACCACAGATACAACGATACATTTGTA
TATCTTTTCCCTTATAGCAAACTCTAATATATCATAGTCAAGCTAACGAAACTTATGCAAGGGAAATATG
AAATTAGTATGCAAGTAAACTCAAAGAACTAATCATTGAACTGAAAGATCAATATATCAAAAAAAAAAAA
AAAACAATAAAACCGTTTAACCGATAGATTAACCATTTCTGGTTCAGTTTATGGGTTAAACCACAATTTG
CACACCCTGGTTAAACAATGAACACGTTTGCCTGACCAATTTTATTATATAAACCTAACCATCCTCACAA
CTTCAAGTTATCATCCCCTTTCTCTTTTCTCCTCTTGTTCTTGTCACCCGCTAAATCTATCAAAACACAA
GTAGTCCTAGTTGCACATATATTTACCATTGAGACCACGAAGTGGCTCTTCAGTGGACGAAAGGGCCTCG
TGATACGCCTATTTTTATAGGTTAATGTCATGATAATAATGGTTTCTTAGACGTCAGGTGGCACTTTTCG
GGGAAATGTGCGCGGAACCCCTATTTGTTTATTTTTCTAAATACATTCAAATATGTATCCGCTCATGAGA
CAATAACCCTGATAAATGCTTCAATAATATTGAAAAAGGAAGAGTATGCGCTCACGCAACTGGTCCAGAA
CCTTGACCGAACGCAGCGGTGGTAACGGCGCAGTGGCGGTTTTCATGGCTTGTTATGACTGTTTTTTTTT
GGGGTACAGTCTATGCCTCGGGCATCCAAGCAGCAAGCGCGTTACGCCGTGGGTCGATGTTTGATGTTAT
GGAGCAGCAACGATGTTACGCAGCAGGGCAGTCGCCCTAAAACAAAGTTAAACATCATGAGGGAAGCGGT
GATCGCCGAAGTATCGACTCAACTATCAGAGGTAGTTGGCGTCATCGAGCGCCATCTCGAACCGACGTTG
CTGGCCGTACATTTGTACGGCTCCGCAGTGGATGGCGGCCTGAAGCCACACAGCGATATTGATTTGCTGG
TTACGGTGACCGTAAGGCTTGATGAAACAACGCGGCGAGCTTTGATCAACGACCTTTTGGAAACTTCGGC
TTCCCCTGGAGAGAGCGAGATTCTCCGCGCTGTAGAAGTCACCATTGTTGTGCACGACGACATCATTCCG
TGGCGTTATCCAGCTAAGCGCGAACTGCAATTTGGAGAATGGCAGCGCAATGACATTCTTGCAGGTATCT
TCGAGCCAGCCACGATCGACATTGATCTGGCTATCTTGCTGACAAAAGCAAGAGAACATAGCGTTGCCTT
GGTAGGTCCAGCGGCGGAGGAACTCTTTGATCCGGTTCCTGAACAGGATCTATTTGAGGCGCTAAATGAA
ACCTTAACGCTATGGAACTCGCCGCCCGACTGGGCTGGCGATGAGCGAAATGTAGTGCTTACGTTGTCCC
GCATTTGGTACAGCGCAGTAACCGGCAAAATCGCGCCGAAGGATGTCGCTGCCGACTGGGCAATGGAGCG
CCTGCCGGCCCAGTATCAGCCCGTCATACTTGAAGCTAGACAGGCTTATCTTGGACAAGAAGAAGATCGC
TTGGCCTCGCGCGCAGATCAGTTGGAAGAATTTGTCCATTACGTAAAAGGCGAGATCACCAAGGTAGTCG
GCAAATAACTGTCAGACCAAGTTTACTCATATATACTTTAGATTGATTTAAAACTTCATTTTTAATTTAA
AAGGATCTAGGTGAAGATCCTTTTTGATAATCTCATGACCAAAATCCCTTAACGTGAGTTTTCGTTCCAC
TGAGCGTCAGACCCCGTAGAAAAGATCAAAGGATCTTCTTGAGATCCTTTTTTTCTGCGCGTAATCTGCT
GCTTGCAAACAAAAAAACCACCGCTACCAGCGGTGGTTTGTTTGCCGGATCAAGAGCTACCAACTCTTTT
TCCGAAGGTAACTGGCTTCAGCAGAGCGCAGATACCAAATACTGTTCTTCTAGTGTAGCCGTAGTTAGGC
CACCACTTCAAGAACTCTGTAGCACCGCCTACATACCTCGCTCTGCTAATCCTGTTACCAGTGGCTGCTG
CCAGTGGCGATAAGTCGTGTCTTACCGGGTTGGACTCAAGACGATA
Features (pLannotate 1.2.2; 6 found; start..end, strand, type, name):
    513..677     +  CDS            RCL1_ARATH (fragment): Experimental evidence at transcript level: Swiss-Prot protein existence level 2. Does not have cyclase activity. Plays a role in 40S- ribosomal-subunit biogenesis in the early pre-rRNA processing steps at sites A0, A1 and A2 that are required for proper maturation of the 18S RNA (By similarity). From Arabidopsis thaliana (Mouse-ear cress).
   1691..1795    +  promoter       AmpR promoter: bla
   1786..1866    -  CDS            int (fragment): INT2_ECOLX - Protein inferred from homology: Swiss-Prot protein existence level 3. Putative integrase believed to be involved in the insertion of antibiotic resistance genes into plasmids and transposons. From Escherichia coli.
   1954..2010    +  CDS            GmR (fragment): gentamycin acetyltransferase; aacC1; confers resistance to gentamycin
   2017..2805    +  CDS            aadA: S3AD_ECOLX - Experimental evidence at protein level: Swiss-Prot protein existence level 1. Mediates bacterial resistance to the antibiotics streptomycin and spectinomycin. From Escherichia coli.
   2979..301     +  rep_origin     ori (across the origin): high-copy-number ColE1/pMB1/pBR322/pUC origin of replication
