[The description below was written by a language model from this plasmid's Addgene catalogue record and pLannotate feature annotations shown in this document.]
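Description:
pJOG577 is a small (about 3.3 kb) Modular Cloning (MoClo) part plasmid for plant synthetic biology, built on the pAGM1251 backbone. It is a bacterial storage and donor vector rather than an expression construct. It replicates in E. coli from a high-copy ColE1/pUC-type origin and is selected with spectinomycin through the aadA aminoglycoside adenylyltransferase gene. The feature table places an AmpR (bla) promoter upstream of this marker. It also shows short fragments annotated as an integron integrase and a gentamicin acetyltransferase. These fragments are most likely remnants of the integron-derived cassette from which aadA was taken, not functional genes.

The insert is a 1000 bp fragment of the CaBs3 promoter, recorded as having been "domesticated" by removal of internal BsaI and BpiI recognition sites. These type IIS enzymes drive Golden Gate/MoClo assembly, so eliminating internal sites lets the part be released and ligated intact. The fragment was cloned through BpiI sites that were destroyed in the process, as is typical for installing a module into a level 0 acceptor. In this system the finished part would normally be excised with BsaI for assembly into a transcription unit together with a coding sequence and terminator, although the record does not state the flanking sites or fusion overhangs. The automated annotation does not label the promoter itself. The only feature in the insert region is a short hit to an Arabidopsis RCL1 protein fragment, which is probably a spurious similarity match. The record gives no further detail on the promoter's regulation or intended applications beyond its role as a reusable promoter module in an extended plant parts collection.
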