Addgene plasmid #105388: pJOG577
Purpose: Synthetic biology
Depositing lab: Johannes Stuttmann. Depositing organization: Martin-Luther-Universitaet Halle-Wittenberg. Publication: Peripheral infrastructure vectors and an extended set of plant parts for the Modular Cloning system. Gantner J, Ordon J, Ilse T, Kretschmer C, Gruetzner R, Lofke C, Dagdas Y, Burstenbinder K, Marillonnet S, Stuttmann J. PLoS One. 2018 May 30;13(5):e0197185. doi: 10.1371/journal.pone.0197185. eCollection 2018. PubMed 29847550.
Backbone
  Vector backbone: pAGM1251 (Engler et al., 2014)
  Vector type: Synthetic Biology
Growth in bacteria
  Bacterial resistance: Spectinomycin, 50 μg/mL
  Growth temperature: 37°C
  Growth strain: DH5alpha
  Copy number: High Copy
Gene/Insert
  Gene/Insert name: promotor CaBs3 (1000bp)
  Mutation: BsaI/ BpiI restriction sites removed
  Cloning method: Restriction Enzyme; 5′ cloning site BpiI (destroyed during cloning); 3′ cloning site BpiI (destroyed during cloning)
  Sequencing primers: 5′ CTTTGAGTGAGCTGATACCG; 3′ GGGTTCCGCGCACATTTC
Terms and licenses: Academic/Nonprofit Terms; Industry Terms: Not Available to Industry
How to cite: pJOG577 was a gift from Johannes Stuttmann (Addgene plasmid # 105388 ; http://n2t.net/addgene:105388 ; RRID:Addgene_105388)
